>Addgene plasmid #245183 | pET-SUMO-SHP2-N-SH2(T42A)-Avi | addgene full sequence | sequence record 488687 | Addgene NGS Result
TCGATCTCGATCCCGCGAAATTAATACGACTCACTATAGGGGAATTGTGAGCGGATAACAATTCCCCTCT
AGAAATAATTTTGTTTAACTTTAAGAAGGAGATATACATATGGGCAGCAGCCATCATCATCATCATCACG
GCAGCGGCCTGGTGCCGCGCGGCAGCGCTAGCATGTCGGACTCAGAAGTCAATCAAGAAGCTAAGCCAGA
GGTCAAGCCAGAAGTCAAGCCTGAGACTCACATCAATTTAAAGGTGTCCGATGGATCTTCAGAGATCTTC
TTCAAGATCAAAAAGACCACTCCTTTAAGAAGGCTGATGGAAGCGTTCGCTAAAAGACAGGGTAAGGAAA
TGGACTCCTTAAGATTCTTGTACGACGGTATTAGAATTCAAGCTGATCAGACCCCTGAAGATTTGGACAT
GGAGGATAACGATATTATTGAGGCTCACAGAGAACAGATTGGTGGTATGACATCGCGGAGATGGTTTCAC
CCAAATATCACTGGTGTGGAGGCAGAAAACCTACTGTTGACAAGAGGAGTTGATGGCAGTTTTTTGGCAA
GGCCTAGTAAAAGTAACCCTGGAGACTTCGCACTTTCCGTTAGAAGAAATGGAGCTGTCACCCACATCAA
GATTCAGAACACTGGTGATTACTATGACCTGTATGGAGGGGAGAAATTTGCCACTTTGGCTGAGTTGGTC
CAGTATTACATGGAACATCACGGGCAATTAAAAGAGAAGAATGGAGATGTCATTGAGCTTAAATATCCTC
TGAACTGTGCAGATGGCCTGAACGATATTTTTGAAGCGCAGAAAATTGAATGGCATGAATAACGTCGACA
AGCTTGCGGCCGCACTCGAGCACCACCACCACCACCACTGAGATCCGGCTGCTAACAAAGCCCGAAAGGA
AGCTGAGTTGGCTGCTGCCACCGCTGAGCAATAACTAGCATAACCCCTTGGGGCCTCTAAACGGGTCTTG
AGGGGTTTTTTGCTGAAAGGAGGAACTATATCCGGATTGGCGAATGGG
[124 nt withheld, positions 1029-1152]
C
[91 nt withheld, positions 1154-1244]
A
[49 nt withheld, positions 1246-1294]
CCTTTGACGTTGGAGTCCACGTTCTTT
[37 nt withheld, positions 1322-1358]
ACCCTATCTCGGTCTATTCTTTTGATTTATAAGGGATTTTGCCGATTTCGGCCTATTGGTTAAAAAATGA
GCTGATTTAACAAAAATTTAACGCGAATTTTAACAAAATATTAACGCTTACAATTTAGGTGGCACTTTTC
GGGGAAATGTGCGCGGAACCCCTATTTGTTTATTTTTCTAAATACATTCAAATATGTATCCGCTCATGAA
TTAATTCTTAGAAAAACTCATCGAGCATCAAATGAAACTGCAATTTATTCATATCAGGATTATCAATACC
ATATTTTTGAAAAAGCCGTTTCTGTAATGAAGGAGAAAACTCACCGAGGCAGTTCCATAGGATGGCAAGA
TCCTGGTATCGGTCTGCGATTCCGACTCGTCCAACATCAATACAACCTATTAATTTCCCCTCGTCAAAAA
TAAGGTTATCAAGTGAGAAATCACCATGAGTGACGACTGAATCCGGTGAGAATGGCAAAAGTTTATGCAT
TTCTTTCCAGACTTGTTCAACAGGCCAGCCATTACGCTCGTCATCAAAATCACTCGCATCAACCAAACCG
TTATTCATTCGTGATTGCGCCTGAGCGAGACGAAATACGCGATCGCTGTTAAAAGGACAATTACAAACAG
GAATCGAATGCAACCGGCGCAGGAACACTGCCAGCGCATCAACAATATTTTCACCTGAATCAGGATATTC
TTCTAATACCTGGAATGCTGTTTTCCCGGGGATCGCAGTGGTGAGTAACCATGCATCATCAGGAGTACGG
ATAAAATGCTTGATGGTCGGAAGAGGCATAAATTCCGTCAGCCAGTTTAGTCTGACCATCTCATCTGTAA
CATCATTGGCAACGCTACCTTTGCCATGTTTCAGAAACAACTCTGGCGCATCGGGCTTCCCATACAATCG
ATAGATTGTCGCACCTGATTGCCCGACATTATCGCGAGCCCATTTATACCCATATAAATCAGCATCCATG
TTGGAATTTAATCGCGGCCTAGAGCAAGACGTTTCCCGTTGAATATGGCTCATAACACCCCTTGTATTAC
TGTTTATGTAAGCAGACAGTTTTATTGTTCATGACCAAAATCCCTTAACGTGAGTTTTCGTTCCACTGAG
CGTCAGACCCCGTAGAAAAGATCAAAGGATCTTCTTGAGATCCTTTTTTTCTGCGCGTAATCTGCTGCTT
GCAAACAAAAAAACCACCGCTACCAGCGGTGGTTTGTTTGCCGGATCAAGAGCTACCAACTCTTTTTCCG
AAGGTAACTGGCTTCAGCAGAGCGCAGATACCAAATACTGTCCTTCTAGTGTAGCCGTAGTTAGGCCACC
ACTTCAAGAACTCTGTAGCACCGCCTACATACCTCGCTCTGCTAATCCTGTTACCAGTGGCTGCTGCCAG
TGGCGATAAGTCGTGTCTTACCGGGTTGGACTCAAGACGATAGTTACCGGATAAGGCGCAGCGGTCGGGC
TGAACGGGGGGTTCGTGCACACAGCCCAGCTTGGAGCGAACGACCTACACCGAACTGAGATACCTACAGC
GTGAGCTATGAGAAAGCGCCACGCTTCCCGAAGGGAGAAAGGCGGACAGGTATCCGGTAAGCGGCAGGGT
CGGAACAGGAGAGCGCACGAGGGAGCTTCCAGGGGGAAACGCCTGGTATCTTTATAGTCCTGTCGGGTTT
CGCCACCTCTGACTTGAGCGTCGATTTTTGTGATGCTCGTCAGGGGGGCGGAGCCTATGGAAAAACGCCA
GCAACGCGGCCTTTTTACGGTTCCTGGCCTTTTGCTGGCCTTTTGCTCACATGTTCTTTCCTGCGTTATC
CCCTGATTCTGTGGATAACCGTATTACCGCCTTTGAGTGAGCTGATACCGCTCGCCGCAGCCGAACGACC
GAGCGCAGCGAGTCAGTGAGCGAGGAAGCGGAAGAGCGCCTGATGCGGTATTTTCTCCTTACGCATCTGT
GCGGTATTTCACACCGCAATGGTGCACTCTCAGTACAATCTGCTCTGATGCCGCATAGTTAAGCCAGTAT
ACACTCCGCTATCGCTACGTGACTGGGTCATGGCTGCGCCCCGACACCCGCCAACACCCGCTGACGCGCC
CTGACGGGCTTGTCTGCTCCCGGCATCCGCTTACAGACAAGCTGTGACCGTCTCCGGGAGCTGCATGTGT
CAGAGGTTTTCACCGTCATCACCGAAACGCGCGAGGCAGCTGCGGTAAAGCTCATCAGCGTGGTCGTGAA
GCGATTCACAGATGTCTGCCTGTTCATCCGCGTCCAGCTCGTTGAGTTTCTCCAGAAGCGTTAATGTCTG
GCTTCTGATAAAGCGGGCCATGTTAAGGGCGGTTTTTTCCTGTTTGGTCACTGATGCCTCCGTGTAAGGG
GGATTTCTGTTCATGGGGGTAATGATACCGATGAAACGAGAGAGGATGCTCACGATACGGGTTACTGATG
ATGAACATGCCCGGTTACTGGAACGTTGTGAGGGTAAACAACTGGCGGTATGGATGCGGCGGGACCAGAG
AAAAATCACTCAGGGTCAATGCCAGCGCTTCGTTAATACAGATGTAGGTGTTCCACAGGGTAGCCAGCAG
CATCCTGCGATGCAGATCCGGAACATAATGGTGCAGGGCGCTGACTTCCGCGTTTCCAGACTTTACGAAA
CACGGAAACCGAAGACCATTCATGTTGTTGCTCAGGTCGCAGACGTTTTGCAGCAGCAGTCGCTTCACGT
TCGCTCGCGTATCGGTGATTCATTCTGCTAACCAGTAAGGCAACCCCGCCAGCCTAGCCGGGTCCTCAAC
GACAGGAGCACGATCATGCGCACCCGTGGGGCCGCCATGCCGGCGATAATGGCCTGCTTCTCGCCGAAAC
GTTTGGTGGCGGGACCAGTGACGAAGGCTTGAGCGAGGGCGTGCAAGATTCCGAATACCGCAAGCGACAG
GCCGATCATCGTCGCGCTCCAGCGAAAGCGGTCCTCGCCGAAAATGACCCAGAGCGCTGCCGGCACCTGT
CCTACGAGTTGCATGATAAAGAAGACAGTCATAAGTGCGGCGACGATAGTCATGCCCCGCGCCCACCGGA
AGGAGCTGACTGGGTTGAAGGCTCTCAAGGGCATCGGTCGAGATCCCGGTGCCTAATGAGTGAGCTAACT
TACATTAATTGCGTTGCGCTCACTGCCCGCTTTCCAGTCGGGAAACCTGTCGTGCCAGCTGCATTAATGA
ATCGGCCAACGCGCGGGGAGAGGCGGTTTGCGTATTGGGCGCCAGGGTGGTTTTTCTTTTCACCAGTGAG
ACGGGCAACAGCTGATTGCCCTTCACCGCCTGGCCCTGAGAGAGTTGCAGCAAGCGGTCCACGCTGGTTT
GCCCCAGCAGGCGAAAATCCTGTTTGATGGTGGTTAACGGCGGGATATAACATGAGCTGTCTTCGGTATC
GTCGTATCCCACTACCGAGATGTCCGCACCAACGCGCAGCCCGGACTCGGTAATGGCGCGCATTGCGCCC
AGCGCCATCTGATCGTTGGCAACCAGCATCGCAGTGGGAACGATGCCCTCATTCAGCATTTGCATGGTTT
GTTGAAAACCGGACATGGCACTCCAGTCGCCTTCCCGTTCCGCTATCGGCTGAATTTGATTGCGAGTGAG
ATATTTATGCCAGCCAGCCAGACGCAGACGCGCCGAGACAGAACTTAATGGGCCCGCTAACAGCGCGATT
TGCTGGTGACCCAATGCGACCAGATGCTCCACGCCCAGTCGCGTACCGTCTTCATGGGAGAAAATAATAC
TGTTGATGGGTGTCTGGTCAGAGACATCAAGAAATAACGCCGGAACATTAGTGCAGGCAGCTTCCACAGC
AATGGCATCCTGGTCATCCAGCGGATAGTTAATGATCAGCCCACTGACGCGTTGCGCGAGAAGATTGTGC
ACCGCCGCTTTACAGGCTTCGACGCCGCTTCGTTCTACCATCGACACCACCACGCTGGCACCCAGTTGAT
CGGCGCGAGATTTAATCGCCGCGACAATTTGCGACGGCGCGTGCAGGGCCAGACTGGAGGTGGCAACGCC
AATCAGCAACGACTGTTTGCCCGCCAGTTGTTGTGCCACGCGGTTGGGAATGTAATTCAGCTCCGCCATC
GCCGCTTCCACTTTTTCCCGCGTTTTCGCAGAAACGTGGCTGGCCTGGTTCACCACGCGGGAAACGGTCT
GATAAGAGACACCGGCATACTCTGCGACATCGTATAACGTTACTGGTTTCACATTCACCACCCTGAATTG
ACTCTCTTCCGGGCGCTATCATGCCATACCGCGAAAGGTTTTGCGCCATTCGATGGTGTCCGGGATCTCG
ACGCTCTCCCTTATGCGACTCCTGCATTAGGAAGCAGCCCAGTAGTAGGTTGAGGCCGTTGAGCACCGCC
GCCGCAAGGAATGGTGCATGCAAGGAGATGGCGCCCAACAGTCCCCCGGCCACGGGGCCTGCCACCATAC
CCACGCCGAAACAAGCGCTCATGAGCCCGAAGTGGCGAGCCCGATCTTCCCCATCGGTGATGTCGGCGAT
ATAGGCGCCAGCAACCGCACCTGTGGCGCCGGTGATGCCGGCCACGATGCGTCCGGCGTAGAGGATCGAG
A
Features (pLannotate 1.2.2; 22 found; start..end, strand, type, name):
     22..40      +  promoter       T7 promoter: promoter for bacteriophage T7 RNA polymerase
     41..65      +  protein_bind   lac operator: The lac repressor binds to the lac operator to inhibit transcription in E. coli. This inhibition can be relieved by adding lactose or isopropyl-β-D-thiogalactopyranoside (IPTG). lac repressor encoded by lacI
     80..102     +  RBS            RBS: efficient ribosome binding site from bacteriophage T7 gene 10 (Olins and Rangwala, 1989)
    122..138     +  CDS            capTEV™ (fragment): composite tag for in vivo biotinylation, TEV protease cleavage, and 6xHis tagging
    149..166     +  CDS            thrombin site: thrombin recognition and cleavage site
    173..466     +  CDS            SUMO: cleavable ubiquitin-like protein tag; S. cerevisiae SMT3 (truncated)
    467..784     +  CDS            PTPN11 (fragment): PTN11_HUMAN - Also known as PTP2C, SHPTP2. Experimental evidence at protein level: Swiss-Prot protein existence level 1. Acts downstream of various receptor and cytoplasmic protein tyrosine kinases to participate in the signal transduction from the cell surface to the nucleus (PubMed:10655584, PubMed:18559669, PubMed:18829466, PubMed:26742426, PubMed:28074573). Positively regulates MAPK signal transduction pathway (PubMed:28074573). Dephosphorylates GAB1, ARHGAP35 and EGFR (PubMed:28074573). Dephosphorylates ROCK2 at 'Tyr-722' resulting in stimulation of its RhoA binding activity (PubMed:18559
    861..878     +  CDS            9xHis (fragment): 9xHis affinity tag
    888..937     +  CDS            SET1 (fragment): solubility-enhancement tag derived from T7 phage gene 10B
    945..992     +  terminator     T7 terminator: transcription terminator for bacteriophage T7 RNA polymerase
   1029..1457    +  rep_origin     f1 ori (sequence partly withheld): f1 bacteriophage origin of replication; arrow indicates direction of (+) strand synthesis
   1510..1567    +  promoter       AmpR promoter (fragment): bla
   1576..2391    -  CDS            KanR: aminoglycoside phosphotransferase; aph(3')-Ia; confers resistance to kanamycin in bacteria or G418 (Geneticin®) in eukaryotes
   2513..3101    +  rep_origin     ori: high-copy-number ColE1/pMB1/pBR322/pUC origin of replication
   3287..3426    -  misc_feature   bom: basis of mobility region from pBR322
   3528..3719    -  CDS            rop: Rop protein, which maintains plasmids at low copy number; rop
   3736..4116    +  CDS            YPB1_ECOLX: Protein predicted: Swiss-Prot protein existence level 4. From Escherichia coli.
   4188..4479    -  CDS            TcR (fragment): tetracycline efflux protein; tet; confers resistance to tetracycline
   4494..4515    -  protein_bind   CAP binding site: CAP binding activates transcription in the presence of cAMP. E. coli catabolite activator protein
   4528..5610    -  CDS            lacI: lac repressor; lacI; The lac repressor binds to the lac operator to inhibit transcription in E. coli. This inhibition can be relieved by adding lactose or isopropyl-β-D-thiogalactopyranoside (IPTG).
   5611..5688    -  promoter       lacI promoter: lacI
   5696..5975    -  CDS            TcR (fragment): tetracycline efflux protein; tet; confers resistance to tetracycline
