[The description below was written by a language model from this plasmid's Addgene catalogue record and pLannotate feature annotations shown in this document.]
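Description:
pET-SUMO-SHP2-N-SH2(T42A)-Avi is a pET-family bacterial expression plasmid of about 6 kb for producing a tagged version of the N-terminal SH2 domain of human SHP2 (PTPN11) carrying the pathogenic T42A substitution. It is maintained in E. coli under kanamycin selection (aph(3')-Ia, KanR) and replicates from a ColE1/pBR322-type origin. The neighbouring bom region and rop gene are consistent with the low copy number recorded in the catalogue. An f1 origin is also present, and short tetracycline-resistance fragments are non-functional remnants of the pBR322-derived backbone.

Expression is driven by a T7 promoter followed by a lac operator and the T7 gene 10 ribosome binding site. The plasmid-encoded lacI repressor keeps transcription off until IPTG is added in a host that supplies T7 RNA polymerase, and a T7 terminator closes the unit. The open reading frame begins with a His tag (annotated only as a short tag fragment), then a thrombin cleavage site and yeast SMT3 SUMO, fused directly to the PTPN11 fragment encoding the N-SH2 domain. SUMO typically improves solubility and can be removed by a SUMO-specific protease. The catalogue lists a C-terminal Avi tag, a peptide substrate for site-specific biotinylation by BirA. The automated annotation does not label it, although an unannotated gap lies just after the PTPN11 segment. The His and T7 gene 10-derived fragments annotated further downstream may be vector sequence beyond the stop codon, but the record does not settle this.

The stated purpose is production of the His-SUMO- and Avi-tagged SH2 domain. The associated study concerns how T42A alters the interaction specificity of this regulatory domain.
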