Addgene plasmid #245183: pET-SUMO-SHP2-N-SH2(T42A)-Avi
Purpose: Production of N-terminally His-SUMO-tagged and C-terminally Avi-tagged SH2 domain
Depositing lab: Neel Shah. Depositing organization: Columbia University. Publication: The pathogenic T42A mutation in SHP2 rewires the interaction specificity of its N-terminal regulatory domain. van Vlimmeren AE, Voleti R, Chartier CA, Jiang Z, Karandur D, Humphries PA, Lo WL, Shah NH. Proc Natl Acad Sci U S A. 2024 Jul 23;121(30):e2407159121. doi: 10.1073/pnas.2407159121. Epub 2024 Jul 16. PubMed 39012820.
Backbone
  Vector backbone: pET
  Vector type: Bacterial Expression
Growth in bacteria
  Bacterial resistance: Kanamycin, 50 μg/mL
  Growth temperature: 37°C
  Growth strain: DH5alpha
  Copy number: Low Copy
Gene/Insert
  Gene/Insert name: SHP2 N-SH2
  Species: H. sapiens (human)
  Mutation: T42A
  Tag / fusion protein: His-SUMO (N terminal on insert); Avi (C terminal on insert)
  Cloning method: Gibson Cloning
Terms and licenses: Academic/Nonprofit Terms; Industry Terms: Not Available to Industry
How to cite: pET-SUMO-SHP2-N-SH2(T42A)-Avi was a gift from Neel Shah (Addgene plasmid # 245183 ; http://n2t.net/addgene:245183 ; RRID:Addgene_245183)
